>Addgene plasmid #233642 | pAK005 | addgene full sequence | sequence record 469019 | Addgene NGS Result
TTCTTGAAGACGAAAGGGCCTCGTGATACGCCTATTTTTATAGGTTAATGTCATGATAATAATGGTTTCT
TAGACGTCAGGTGGCACTTTTCGGGGAAATGTGCGCGGAACCCCTATTTGTTTATTTTTCTAAATACATT
CAAATATGTATCCGCTCATGAGACAATAACCCTGATAAATGCTTCAATAACATTGAAAAAGGAAGAGTAT
GAGTATTCAACATTTCCGTGTCGCCCTTATTCCCTTTTTTGCGGCATTTTGCCTTCCTGTTTTTGCTCAC
CCAGAAACGCTGGTGAAAGTAAAAGATGCTGAAGATCAGTTGGGTGCACGAGTGGGTTACATCGAACTGG
ATCTCAACAGCGGTAAGATCCTTGAGAGTTTTCGCCCCGAAGAACGTTTTCCAATGATGAGCACTTTTAA
AGTTATGCTATGTGGCGCGGTATTATCCCGTGTTGACGCCGGGCAAGAGCAACTCGGTCGCCGCATACAC
TATTCTCAGAATGACTTGGTTGAGTACTCACCAGTCACAGAAAAGCATCTTACGGATGGCATGACAGTAA
GAGAATTATGCAGTGCTGCCATAACCATGAGTGATAACACTGCGGCCAACTTACTTCTGACAACGATCGG
AGGACCGAAGGAGCTAACCGCTTTTTTGCACAACATGGGGGATCATGTAACTCGCCTTGATCGTTGGGAA
CCGGAGCTGAATGAAGCCATACCAAACGACGAGCGTGACACCACGATGCCTGCAGCAATGGCAACAACGT
TGCGCAAACTATTAACTGGCGAACTACTTACTCTAGCTTCCCGGCAACAATTAATAGACTGGATGGAGGC
GGATAAAGTTGCAGGACCACTTCTGCGCTCGGCCCTTCCGGCTGGCTGGTTTATTGCTGATAAATCTGGA
GCCGGTGAGCGTGGGTCTCGCGGTATCATTGCAGCACTGGGGCCAGATGGTAAGCCCTCCCGTATCGTAG
TTATCTACACGACGGGGAGTCAGGCAACTATGGATGAACGAAATAGACAGATCGCTGAGATAGGTGCCTC
ACTGATTAAGCATTGGTAACTGTCAGACCAAGTTTACTCATATATACTTTAGATTGATTTAAAACTTCAT
TTTTAATTTAAAAGGATCTAGGTGAAGATCATTTTTGATAATCTCATGACCAAAATCCCTTAACGTGAGT
TTTCGTTCCACTGAGCGTCAGACCCCGTAGAAAAGATCAAAGGATCTTCTTGAGATCCTTTTTTTCTGCG
CGTAATCTGCTGCTTGCAAACAAAAAAACCACCGCTACCAGCGGTGGTTTGTTTGCCGGATCAAGAGCTA
CCAACTCTTTTTCCGAAGGTAACTGGCTTCAGCAGAGCGCAGATACCAAATACTGTCCTTCTAGTGTAGC
CGTAGTTAGGCCACCACTTCAAGAACTCTGTAGCACCGCCTACATACCTCGCTCTGCTAATCCTGTTACC
AGTGGCTGCTGCCAGTGGCGATAAGTCGTGTCTTACCGGGTTGGACTCAAGACGATAGTTACCGGATAAG
GCGCAGCGGTCGGGCTGAACGGGGGGTTCGTGCACACAGCCCAGCTTGGAGCGAACGACCTACACCGAAC
TGAGATACCTACAGCGTGAGCTATGAGAAAGCGCCACGCTTCCCGAAGGGAGAAAGGCGGACAGGTATCC
GGTAAGCGGCAGGGTCGGAACAGGAGAGCGCACGAGGGAGCTTCCAGGGGGAAACGCCTGGTATCTTTAT
AGTCCTGTCGGGTTTCGCCACCTCTGACTTGAGCGTCGATTTTTGTGATGCTCGTCAGGGGGGCGGAGCC
TATGGAAAAACGCCAGCAACGCGGCCTTTTTACGGTTCCTGGCCTTTTGCTGGCCTTTTGCTCACATGTT
CTTTCCTGCGTTATCCCCTGATTCTGTGGATAACCGTATTACCGCCTTTGAGTGAGCTGATACCGCTCGC
CGCAGCCGAACGACCGAGCGCAGCGAGTCAGTGAGCGAGGAAGCGGAAGAGCGCCTGATGCGGTATTTTC
TCCTTACGCATCTGTGCGGTATTTCACACCGCAATGGTGCACTCTCAGTACAATCTGCTCTGATGCCGCA
TAGTTAAGCCAGTATACACTCCGCTATCGCTACGTGACTGGGTCATGGCTGCGCCCCGACACCCGCCAAC
ACCCGCTGACGCGCCCTGACGGGCTTGTCTGCTCCCGGCATCCGCTTACAGACAAGCTGTGACCGTCTCC
GGGAGCTGCATGTGTCAGAGGTTTTCACCGTCATCACCGAAACGCGCGAGGCAGCTGCGGTAAAGCTCAT
CAGCGTGGTCGTGAAGCGATTCACAGATGTCTGCCTGTTCATCCGCGTCCAGCTCGTTGAGTTTCTCCAG
AAGCGTTAATGTCTGGCTTCTGATAAAGCGGGCCATGTTAAGGGCGGTTTTTTCCTGTTTGGTCACTGAT
GCCTCCGTGTAAGGGGGATTTCTGTTCATGGGGGTAATGATACCGATGAAACGAGAGAGGATGCTCACGA
TACGGGTTACTGATGATGAACATGCCCGGTTACTGGAACGTTGTGAGGGTAAACAACTGGCGGTATGGAT
GCGGCGGGACCAGAGAAAAATCACTCAGGGTCAATGCCAGCGCTTCGTTAATACAGATGTAGGTGTTCCA
CAGGGTAGCCAGCAGCATCCTGCGATGCAGATCCGGAACATAATGGTGCAGGGCGCTGACTTCCGCGTTT
CCAGACTTTACGAAACACGGAAACCGAAGACCATTCATGTTGTTGCTCAGGTCGCAGACGTTTTGCAGCA
GCAGTCGCTTCACGTTCGCTCGCGTATCGGTGATTCATTCTGCTAACCAGTAAGGCAACCCCGCCAGCCT
AGCCGGGTCCTCAACGACAGGAGCACGATCATGCGCACCCGTGGCCAGGACCCAACGCTGCCCGAGATGC
GCCGCGTGCGGCTGCTGGAGATGGCGGACGCGATGGATATGTTCTGCCAAGGGTTGGTTTGCGCATTCAC
AGTTCTCCGCAAGAATTGATTGGCTCCAATTCTTGGAGTGGTGAATCCGTTAGCGAGGTGCCGCCGGCTT
CCATTCAGGTCGAGGTGGCCCGGCTCCATGCACCGCGACGCAACGCGGGGAGGCAGACAAGGTATAGGGC
GGCGCCTACAATCCATGCCAACCCGTTCCATGTGCTCGCCGAGGCGGCATAAATCGCCGTGACGATCAGC
GGTCCAATGATCGAAGTTAGGCTGGTAAGAGCCGCGAGCGATCCTTGAAGCTGTCCCTGATGGTCGTCAT
ATACCTGCCTGGACAGCATGGCCTGCAACGCGGGCATCCCGATGCCGCCGGAAGCGAGAAGAATCATAAT
GGGGAAGGCCATCCAGCCTCGCGTCGCGAACGCCAGCAAGACGTAGCCCAGCGCGTCGGCCGCCATGCCG
GCGATAATGGCCTGCTTCTCGCCGAAACGTTTGGTGGCGGGACCAGTGACGAAGGCTTGAGCGAGGGCGT
GCAAGATTCCGAATACCGCAAGCGACAGGCCGATCATCGTCGCGCTCCAGCGAAAGCGGTCCTCGCCGAA
AATGACCCAGAGCGCTGCCGGCACCTGTCCTACGAGTTGCATGATAAAGAAGACAGTCATAAGTGCGGCG
ACGATAGTCATGCCCCGCGCCCACCGGAAGGAGCTGACTGGGTTGAAGGCTCTCAAGGGCATCGGTCGAC
GCTCTCCCTTATGCGACTCCTGCATTAGGAAGCAGCCCAGTAGTAGGTTGAGGCCGTTGAGCACCGCCGC
CGCAAGGAATGGTGCATGCAAGGAGATGGCGCCCAACAGTCCCCCGGCCACGGGGCCTGCCACCATACCC
ACGCCGAAACAAGCGCTCATGAGCCCGAAGTGGCGAGCCCGATCTTCCCCATCGGTGATGTCGGCGATAT
AGGCGCCAGCAACCGCACCTGTGGCGCCGGTGATGCCGGCCACGATGCGTCCGGCGTAGAGGATCGAGAT
CTCGATCCCGCGAAATTAATACGACTCACTATAGGGAGACCACAACGGTTTCCCTCTAGTGCCGGCTCCG
GAGAGCTCTTTAATTAAGCGGCCGCCCTGCAGGACTCGAGTTCTAGAAATAATTTTGTTTAACTTTAAGA
AGGAGATATACATATGAAATCTTCTCACCATCACCATCACCATGGTTCTTCTATGGCTCCAAAGAAGAAG
CGGAAGGTCATGGATAAGAAATACTCAATAGGCTTAGATATCGGCACAAATAGCGTCGGATGGGCGGTGA
TCACTGATGAATATAAGGTTCCGTCTAAAAAGTTCAAGGTTCTGGGAAATACAGACCGCCACAGTATCAA
AAAAAATCTTATAGGGGCTCTTTTATTTGACAGTGGAGAGACAGCGGAAGCGACTCGTCTCAAACGGACA
GCTCGTAGAAGGTATACACGTCGGAAGAATCGTATTTGTTATCTACAGGAGATTTTTTCAAATGAGATGG
CGAAAGTAGATGATAGTTTCTTTCATCGACTTGAAGAGTCTTTTTTGGTGGAAGAAGACAAGAAGCATGA
ACGTCATCCTATTTTTGGAAATATAGTAGATGAAGTTGCTTATCATGAGAAATATCCAACTATCTATCAT
CTGCGAAAAAAATTGGTAGATTCTACTGATAAAGCGGATTTGCGCTTAATCTATTTGGCCTTAGCGCATA
TGATTAAGTTTCGTGGTCATTTTTTGATTGAGGGAGATTTAAATCCTGATAATAGTGATGTGGACAAACT
ATTTATCCAGTTGGTACAAACCTACAATCAATTATTTGAAGAAAACCCTATTAACGCAAGTGGAGTAGAT
GCTAAAGCGATTCTTTCTGCACGATTGAGTAAATCAAGACGATTAGAAAATCTCATTGCTCAGCTCCCCG
GTGAGAAGAAAAATGGCTTATTTGGGAATCTCATTGCTTTGTCATTGGGTTTGACCCCTAATTTTAAATC
AAATTTTGATTTGGCAGAAGATGCTAAATTACAGCTTTCAAAAGATACTTACGATGATGATTTAGATAAT
TTATTGGCGCAAATTGGAGATCAATATGCTGATTTGTTTTTGGCAGCTAAGAATTTATCAGATGCTATTT
TACTTTCAGATATCCTAAGAGTAAATACTGAAATAACTAAGGCTCCCCTATCAGCTTCAATGATTAAACG
CTACGATGAACATCATCAAGACTTGACTCTTTTAAAAGCTTTAGTTCGACAACAACTTCCAGAAAAGTAT
AAAGAAATCTTTTTTGATCAATCAAAAAACGGATATGCAGGTTATATTGATGGGGGAGCTAGCCAAGAAG
AATTTTATAAATTTATCAAACCAATTTTAGAAAAAATGGATGGTACTGAGGAATTATTGGTGAAACTAAA
TCGTGAAGATTTGCTGCGCAAGCAACGGACCTTTGACAACGGCTCTATTCCCCATCAAATTCACTTGGGT
GAGCTGCATGCTATTTTGAGAAGACAAGAAGACTTTTATCCATTTTTAAAAGACAATCGTGAGAAGATTG
AAAAAATCTTGACTTTTCGAATTCCTTATTATGTTGGTCCATTGGCGCGTGGCAATAGTCGTTTTGCATG
GATGACTCGGAAGTCTGAAGAAACAATTACCCCATGGAATTTTGAAGAAGTTGTCGATAAAGGTGCTTCA
GCTCAATCATTTATTGAACGCATGACAAACTTTGATAAAAATCTTCCAAATGAAAAAGTACTACCAAAAC
ATAGTTTGCTTTATGAGTATTTTACGGTTTATAACGAATTGACAAAGGTCAAATATGTTACTGAAGGAAT
GCGAAAACCAGCATTTCTTTCAGGTGAACAGAAGAAAGCCATTGTTGATTTACTCTTCAAAACAAATCGA
AAAGTAACCGTTAAGCAATTAAAAGAAGATTATTTCAAAAAAATAGAATGTTTTGATAGTGTTGAAATTT
CAGGAGTTGAAGATAGATTTAATGCTTCATTAGGTACCTACCATGATTTGCTAAAAATTATTAAAGATAA
AGATTTTTTGGATAATGAAGAAAATGAAGATATCTTAGAGGATATTGTTTTAACATTGACCTTATTTGAA
GATAGGGAGATGATTGAGGAAAGACTTAAAACATATGCTCACCTCTTTGATGATAAGGTGATGAAACAGC
TTAAACGTCGCCGTTATACTGGTTGGGGACGTTTGTCTCGAAAATTGATTAATGGTATTAGGGATAAGCA
ATCTGGCAAAACAATATTAGATTTTTTGAAATCAGATGGTTTTGCCAATCGCAATTTTATGCAGCTGATC
CATGATGATAGTTTGACATTTAAAGAAGACATTCAAAAAGCACAAGTGTCTGGACAAGGCGATAGTTTAC
ATGAACATATTGCAAATTTAGCTGGTAGCCCTGCTATTAAAAAAGGTATTTTACAGACTGTAAAAGTTGT
TGATGAATTGGTCAAAGTAATGGGGCGGCATAAGCCAGAAAATATCGTTATTGAAATGGCACGTGAAAAT
CAGACAACTCAAAAGGGCCAGAAAAATTCGCGAGAGCGTATGAAACGAATCGAAGAAGGTATCAAAGAAT
TAGGAAGTCAGATTCTTAAAGAGCATCCTGTTGAAAATACTCAATTGCAAAATGAAAAGCTCTATCTCTA
TTATCTCCAAAATGGAAGAGACATGTATGTGGACCAAGAATTAGATATTAATCGTTTAAGTGATTATGAT
GTCGATCACATTGTTCCACAAAGTTTCCTTGCCGACGATTCAATAGACAATAAGGTCTTAACGCGTTCTG
ATAAAAATCGTGGTAAATCGGATAACGTTCCAAGTGAAGAAGTAGTCAAAAAGATGAAAAACTATTGGAG
ACAACTTCTAAACGCCAAGTTAATCACTCAACGTAAGTTTGATAATTTAACGAAAGCTGAACGTGGAGGT
TTGAGTGAACTTGATAAAGCTGGTTTTATCAAACGCCAATTGGTTGAAACTCGCCAAATCACTAAGCATG
TGGCACAAATTTTGGATAGTCGCATGAATACTAAATACGATGAAAATGATAAACTTATTCGAGAGGTTAA
AGTGATTACCTTAAAATCTAAATTAGTTTCTGACTTCCGAAAAGATTTCCAATTCTATAAAGTACGTGAG
ATTAACAATTACCATCATGCCCATGATGCGTATCTAAATGCCGTCGTTGGAACTGCTTTGATTAAGAAAT
ATCCAGCGCTTGAATCGGAGTTTGTCTATGGTGATTATAAAGTTTATGATGTTCGTAAAATGATTGCTAA
GTCTGAGCAAGAAATAGGCAAAGCAACCGCAAAATATTTCTTTTACTCTAATATCATGAACTTCTTCAAA
ACAGAAATTACACTTGCAAATGGAGAGATTCGCAAAGCCCCTCTAATCGAAACTAATGGGGAAACTGGAG
AAATTGTCTGGGATAAAGGGCGAGATTTTGCCACAGTGCGCAAAGTATTGTCCATGCCCCAAGTCAATAT
TGTCAAGAAAACAGAAGTACAGACAGGCGGATTCTCCAAGGAGTCAATTTTACCAAAAAGAAATTCGGAC
AAGCTTATTGCTCGTAAAAAAGACTGGGATCCAAAAAAATATGGTGGTTTTGATAGTCCAACGGTAGCTT
ATTCAGTCCTAGTGGTTGCTAAGGTGGAAAAAGGGAAATCGAAGAAGTTAAAATCCGTTAAAGAGTTACT
AGGGATCACAATTATGGAAAGAAGTTCCTTTGAAAAAAATCCGATTGACTTTTTAGAAGCTAAAGGATAT
AAGGAAGTTAAAAAAGACTTAATCATTAAACTACCTAAATATAGTCTTTTTGAGTTAGAAAACGGTCGTA
AACGGATGCTGGCTAGTGCCGGAGAATTACAAAAAGGAAATGAGCTGGCTCTGCCAAGCAAATATGTGAA
TTTTTTATATTTAGCTAGTCATTATGAAAAGTTGAAGGGTAGTCCAGAAGATAACGAACAAAAACAATTG
TTTGTGGAGCAGCATAAGCATTATTTAGATGAGATTATTGAGCAAATCAGTGAATTTTCTAAGCGTGTTA
TTTTAGCAGATGCCAATTTAGATAAAGTTCTTAGTGCATATAACAAACATAGAGACAAACCAATACGTGA
ACAAGCAGAAAATATTATTCATTTATTTACGTTGACGAATCTTGGAGCTCCCGCTGCTTTTAAATATTTT
GATACAACAATTGATCGTAAACGATATACGTCTACAAAAGAAGTTTTAGATGCCACTCTTATCCATCAAT
CCATCACTGGTCTTTATGAAACACGCATTGATTTGAGTCAGCTAGGAGGTGACAAGCGTCCTGCTGCTAC
TAAGAAAGCTGGTCAAGCTAAGAAAAAGAAAATCGAGGAAAACCTGTACTTCCAATCCAATCTGATGACC
ATCCTGAACGTGACCAAGGTCCGGGACCTGATTGGAAGTGGATAACGGATCCGCGATCGCGGCGCGCCAC
CTGGTGGCCGGCCGGTACCACGCGTGCGCGCTGATCCGGCTGCTAACAAAGCCCGAAAGGAAGCTGAGTT
GGCTGCTGCCACCGCTGAGCAATAACTAGCATAACCCCTTGGGGCCTCTAAACGGGTCTTGAGGGGTTTT
TTGCTGAAAGGAGGAACTATATCCGGATATCCACAGGACGGGTGTGGTCGCCATGATCGCGTAGTCGATA
GTGGCTCCAAGTAGCGAAGCGAGCAGGACTGGGCGGCGGCCAAAGCGGTCGGACAGTGCTCCGAGAACGG
GTGCGCATAGAAATTGCATCAACGCATATAGCGCTAGCAGCACGCCATAGTGACTGGCGATGCTGTCGGA
ATGGACGATATCCCGCAAGAGGCCCGGCAGTACCGGCATAACCAAGCCTATGCCTACAGCATCCAGGGTG
ACGGTGCCGAGGATGACGATGAGCGCATTGTTAGATTTCATACACGGTGCCTGACTGCGTTAGCAATTTA
ACTGTGATAAACTACCGCATTAAAGCTTATCGATGATAAGCTGTCAAACATGAGAA
Features (pLannotate 1.2.2; 16 found; start..end, strand, type, name):
    104..208     +  promoter       AmpR promoter: bla
    209..1069    +  CDS            AmpR: β-lactamase; bla; confers resistance to ampicillin, carbenicillin, and related antibiotics
   1240..1828    +  rep_origin     ori: high-copy-number ColE1/pMB1/pBR322/pUC origin of replication
   2014..2153    -  misc_feature   bom: basis of mobility region from pBR322
   2255..2446    -  CDS            rop: Rop protein, which maintains plasmids at low copy number; rop
   2463..2843    +  CDS            YPB1_ECOLX: Protein predicted: Swiss-Prot protein existence level 4. From Escherichia coli.
   3085..3985    -  CDS            TcR (fragment): tetracycline efflux protein; tet; confers resistance to tetracycline
   4007..4025    +  promoter       T7 promoter: promoter for bacteriophage T7 RNA polymerase
   4114..4136    +  RBS            RBS: efficient ribosome binding site from bacteriophage T7 gene 10 (Olins and Rangwala, 1989)
   4156..4173    +  CDS            6xHis: 6xHis affinity tag
   4210..8313    +  CDS            Cas9: Cas9 (Csn1) endonuclease from the Streptococcus pyogenes Type II CRISPR/Cas system generates RNA-guided double strand breaks in DNA
   8368..8384    +  CDS            TEV site (fragment): tobacco etch virus (TEV) protease recognition and cleavage site
   8509..8558    +  CDS            SET1 (fragment): solubility-enhancement tag derived from T7 phage gene 10B
   8566..8613    +  terminator     T7 terminator: transcription terminator for bacteriophage T7 RNA polymerase
   8639..8931    -  CDS            TcR (fragment): tetracycline efflux protein; tet; confers resistance to tetracycline
   8979..9007    -  promoter       tet promoter: E. coli promoter for tetracycline efflux protein gene
