[The description below was written by a language model from this plasmid's Addgene catalogue record and pLannotate feature annotations shown in this document.]
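Description:
pAK005 is a 9,016 nt bacterial expression plasmid for producing recombinant eSpCas9(1.1), the enhanced-specificity variant of Streptococcus pyogenes Cas9, fused at its C-terminus to VitelloTagB. The catalogue lists the backbone as pRSETa and the vector type as mammalian expression. However, the stated purpose and the annotated elements are purely bacterial, and no mammalian promoter or polyadenylation signal is annotated. The plasmid is selected with ampicillin through the bla promoter and β-lactamase gene, and it replicates from a ColE1/pMB1-family origin. The sequence also carries a bom mobilisation region, the rop copy-number control gene, and a tetracycline resistance gene that is split into two fragments flanking the expression cassette, together with its tet promoter. These features point to a pBR322-derived skeleton in which the cassette interrupts tet, so tetracycline resistance should not be expected to be functional. The record gives the copy number as unknown.

The expression cassette runs from a T7 promoter through the phage T7 gene 10 ribosome binding site to an N-terminal 6xHis tag, followed by the Cas9 coding sequence and ending at a T7 terminator. Transcription therefore depends on a host that supplies T7 RNA polymerase, and the His tag allows metal-affinity purification. Downstream of Cas9, the annotation software detected only a partial TEV protease site and a short fragment resembling a T7 gene 10B solubility tag. VitelloTagB itself is not annotated, although it presumably lies in this C-terminal region. The associated publication describes VitelloTag as a tool for high-throughput cargo delivery into oocytes, so the purified fusion protein is most likely intended for delivering Cas9 into oocytes for genome editing.
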