Addgene plasmid #233642: pAK005
Purpose: For bacterial expression of eSpCas9(1.1) c-terminally tagged with VitelloTagB.
Depositing lab: Zak Swartz. Depositing organization: Marine Biological Laboratory. Publication: VitelloTag: a tool for high-throughput cargo delivery into oocytes. Clarke DN, Kane A, Perillo M, Lowe CJ, Swartz SZ. Development. 2024 Oct 15;151(20):dev202857. doi: 10.1242/dev.202857. Epub 2024 Sep 14. PubMed 39171380.
Backbone
  Vector backbone: pRSETa
  Vector type: Mammalian Expression
Growth in bacteria
  Bacterial resistance: Ampicillin, 100 μg/mL
  Growth temperature: 37°C
  Growth strain: DH5alpha
  Copy number: Unknown
Gene/Insert
  Gene/Insert name: eSpCas9(1.1) with c-terminal VitelloTagB
  Tag / fusion protein: 6-His (N terminal on backbone)
Terms and licenses: Academic/Nonprofit Terms; Industry Terms: Not Available to Industry
How to cite: pAK005 was a gift from Zak Swartz (Addgene plasmid # 233642 ; http://n2t.net/addgene:233642 ; RRID:Addgene_233642)
